>Addgene plasmid #215221 | shRNA_circZNF652_1 | addgene full sequence | sequence record 432667 | Addgene NGS Result
CCTCAATAAAGCTTGCCTTGAGTGCTTCAAGTAGTGTGTGCCCGTCTGTTGTGTGACTCTGGTAACTAGA
GATCCCTCAGACCCTTTTAGTCAGTGTGGAAAATCTCTAGCAGTGGCGCCCGAACAGGGACTTGAAAGCG
AAAGGGAAACCAGAGGAGCTCTCTCGACGCAGGACTCGGCTTGCTGAAGCGCGCACGGCAAGAGGCGAGG
GGCGGCGACTGGTGAGTACGCCAAAAATTTTGACTAGCGGAGGCTAGAAGGAGAGAGATGGGTGCGAGAG
CGTCAGTATTAAGCGGGGGAGAATTAGATCGCGATGGGAAAAAATTCGGTTAAGGCCAGGGGGAAAGAAA
AAATATAAATTAAAACATATAGTATGGGCAAGCAGGGAGCTAGAACGATTCGCAGTTAATCCTGGCCTGT
TAGAAACATCAGAAGGCTGTAGACAAATACTGGGACAGCTACAACCATCCCTTCAGACAGGATCAGAAGA
ACTTAGATCATTATATAATACAGTAGCAACCCTCTATTGTGTGCATCAAAGGATAGAGATAAAAGACACC
AAGGAAGCTTTAGACAAGATAGAGGAAGAGCAAAACAAAAGTAAGACCACCGCACAGCAAGCGGCCGCTG
ATCTTCAGACCTGGAGGAGGAGATATGAGGGACAATTGGAGAAGTGAATTATATAAATATAAAGTAGTAA
AAATTGAACCATTAGGAGTAGCACCCACCAAGGCAAAGAGAAGAGTGGTGCAGAGAGAAAAAAGAGCAGT
GGGAATAGGAGCTTTGTTCCTTGGGTTCTTGGGAGCAGCAGGAAGCACTATGGGCGCAGCGTCAATGACG
CTGACGGTACAGGCCAGACAATTATTGTCTGGTATAGTGCAGCAGCAGAACAATTTGCTGAGGGCTATTG
AGGCGCAACAGCATCTGTTGCAACTCACAGTCTGGGGCATCAAGCAGCTCCAGGCAAGAATCCTGGCTGT
GGAAAGATACCTAAAGGATCAACAGCTCCTGGGGATTTGGGGTTGCTCTGGAAAACTCATTTGCACCACT
GCTGTGCCTTGGAATGCTAGTTGGAGTAATAAATCTCTGGAACAGATTTGGAATCACACGACCTGGATGG
AGTGGGACAGAGAAATTAACAATTACACAAGCTTAATACACTCCTTAATTGAAGAATCGCAAAACCAGCA
AGAAAAGAATGAACAAGAATTATTGGAATTAGATAAATGGGCAAGTTTGTGGAATTGGTTTAACATAACA
AATTGGCTGTGGTATATAAAATTATTCATAATGATAGTAGGAGGCTTGGTAGGTTTAAGAATAGTTTTTG
CTGTACTTTCTATAGTGAATAGAGTTAGGCAGGGATATTCACCATTATCGTTTCAGACCCACCTCCCAAC
CCCGAGGGGACCCGACAGGCCCGAAGGAATAGAAGAAGAAGGTGGAGAGAGAGACAGAGACAGATCCATT
CGATTAGTGAACGGATCTCGACGGTATCGATCACGAGACTAGCCTCGAGCGGCCGCCCCCTTCACCGAGG
GCCTATTTCCCATGATTCCTTCATATTTGCATATACGATACAAGGCTGTTAGAGAGATAATTGGAATTAA
TTTGACTGTAAACACAAAGATATTAGTACAAAATACGTGACGTAGAAAGTAATAATTTCTTGGGTAGTTT
GCAGTTTTAAAATTATGTTTTAAAATGGACTATCATATGCTTACCGTAACTTGAAAGTATTTCGATTTCT
TGGCTTTATATATCTTGTGGAAAGGACGAAACACCGGACACACTGCACACACAAAAGACTCGAGTCTTTT
GTGTGTGCAGTGTGTTTTTTGAATTCTCGACCTCGAGACAAATGGCAGTATTCATCCACAATTTTAAAAG
AAAAGGGGGGATTGGGGGGTACAGTGCAGGGGAAAGAATAGTAGACATAATAGCAACAGACATACAAACT
AAAGAATTACAAAAACAAATTACAAAAATTCAAAATTTTCGGGTTTATTACAGGGACAGCAGAGATCCAC
TTTGGCCGCGGCTCGAGGGGGTTGGGGTTGCGCCTTTTCCAAGGCAGCCCTGGGTTTGCGCAGGGACGCG
GCTGCTCTGGGCGTGGTTCCGGGAAACGCAGCGGCGCCGACCCTGGGTCTCGCACATTCTTCACGTCCGT
TCGCAGCGTCACCCGGATCTTCGCCGCTACCCTTGTGGGCCCCCCGGCGACGCTTCCTGCTCCGCCCCTA
AGTCGGGAAGGTTCCTTGCGGTTCGCGGCGTGCCGGACGTGACAAACGGAAGCCGCACGTCTCACTAGTA
CCCTCGCAGACGGACAGCGCCAGGGAGCAATGGCAGCGCGCCGACCGCGATGGGCTGTGGCCAATAGCGG
CTGCTCAGCAGGGCGCGCCGAGAGCAGCGGCCGGGAAGGGGCGGTGCGGGAGGCGGGGTGTGGGGCGGTA
GTGTGGGCCCTGTTCCTGCCCGCGCGGTGTTCCGCATTCTGCAAGCCTCCGGAGCGCACGTCGGCAGTCG
GCTCCCTCGTTGACCGAATCACCGACCTCTCTCCCCAGGGGGATCCACCGGAGCTTACCATGACCGAGTA
CAAGCCCACGGTGCGCCTCGCCACCCGCGACGACGTCCCCAGGGCCGTACGCACCCTCGCCGCCGCGTTC
GCCGACTACCCCGCCACGCGCCACACCGTCGATCCGGACCGCCACATCGAGCGGGTCACCGAGCTGCAAG
AACTCTTCCTCACGCGCGTCGGGCTCGACATCGGCAAGGTGTGGGTCGCGGACGACGGCGCCGCGGTGGC
GGTCTGGACCACGCCGGAGAGCGTCGAAGCGGGGGCGGTGTTCGCCGAGATCGGCCCGCGCATGGCCGAG
TTGAGCGGTTCCCGGCTGGCCGCGCAGCAACAGATGGAAGGCCTCCTGGCGCCGCACCGGCCCAAGGAGC
CCGCGTGGTTCCTGGCCACCGTCGGCGTCTCGCCCGACCACCAGGGCAAGGGTCTGGGCAGCGCCGTCGT
GCTCCCCGGAGTGGAGGCGGCCGAGCGCGCCGGGGTGCCCGCCTTCCTGGAGACCTCCGCGCCCCGCAAC
CTCCCCTTCTACGAGCGGCTCGGCTTCACCGTCACCGCCGACGTCGAGGTGCCCGAAGGACCGCGCACCT
GGTGCATGACCCGCAAGCCCGGTGCCTGACGCCCGCCCCACGACCCGCAGCGCCCGACCGAAAGGAGCGC
ACGACCCCATGCATCGGTACCTTTAAGACCAATGACTTACAAGGCAGCTGTAGATCTTAGCCACTTTTTA
AAAGAAAAGGGGGGACTGGAAGGGCTAATTCACTCCCAACGAAGACAAGATCTGCTTTTTGCTTGTACTG
GGTCTCTCTGGTTAGACCAGATCTGAGCCTGGGAGCTCTCTGGCTAACTAGGGAACCCACTGCTTAAGCC
TCAATAAAGCTTGCCTTGAGTGCTTCAAGTAGTGTGTGCCCGTCTGTTGTGTGACTCTGGTAACTAGAGA
TCCCTCAGACCCTTTTAGTCAGTGTGGAAAATCTCTAGCAGTAGTAGTTCATGTCATCTTATTATTCAGT
ATTTATAACTTGCAAAGAAATGAATATCAGAGAGTGAGAGGAACTTGTTTATTGCAGCTTATAATGGTTA
CAAATAAAGCAATAGCATCACAAATTTCACAAATAAAGCATTTTTTTCACTGCATTCTAGTTGTGGTTTG
TCCAAACTCATCAATGTATCTTATCATGTCTGGCTCTAGCTATCCCGCCCCTAACTCCGCCCATCCCGCC
CCTAACTCCGCCCAGTTCCGCCCATTCTCCGCCCCATGGCTGACTAATTTTTTTTATTTATGCAGAGGCC
GAGGCCGCCTCGGCCTCTGAGCTATTCCAGAAGTAGTGAGGAGGCTTTTTTGGAGGCCTAGGGACGTACC
CAATTCGCCCTATAGTGAGTCGTATTACGCGCGCTCACTGGCCGTCGTTTTACAACGTCGTGACTGGGAA
AACCCTGGCGTTACCCAACTTAATCGCCTTGCAGCACATCCCCCTTTCGCCAGCTGGCGTAATAGCGAAG
AGGCCCGCACCGATCGCCCTTCCCAACAGTTGCGCAGCCTGAATGGCGAATGGG
[124 nt withheld, positions 4115-4238]
C
[91 nt withheld, positions 4240-4330]
A
[49 nt withheld, positions 4332-4380]
CCTTTGACGTTGGAGTCCACGTTCTTT
[37 nt withheld, positions 4408-4444]
ACCCTATCTCGGTCTATTCTTTTGATTTATAAGGGATTTTGCCGATTTCGGCCTATTGGTTAAAAAATGA
GCTGATTTAACAAAAATTTAACGCGAATTTTAACAAAATATTAACGCTTACAATTTAGGTGGCACTTTTC
GGGGAAATGTGCGCGGAACCCCTATTTGTTTATTTTTCTAAATACATTCAAATATGTATCCGCTCATGAG
ACAATAACCCTGATAAATGCTTCAATAATATTGAAAAAGGAAGAGTATGAGTATTCAACATTTCCGTGTC
GCCCTTATTCCCTTTTTTGCGGCATTTTGCCTTCCTGTTTTTGCTCACCCAGAAACGCTGGTGAAAGTAA
AAGATGCTGAAGATCAGTTGGGTGCACGAGTGGGTTACATCGAACTGGATCTCAACAGCGGTAAGATCCT
TGAGAGTTTTCGCCCCGAAGAACGTTTTCCAATGATGAGCACTTTTAAAGTTCTGCTATGTGGCGCGGTA
TTATCCCGTATTGACGCCGGGCAAGAGCAACTCGGTCGCCGCATACACTATTCTCAGAATGACTTGGTTG
AGTACTCACCAGTCACAGAAAAGCATCTTACGGATGGCATGACAGTAAGAGAATTATGCAGTGCTGCCAT
AACCATGAGTGATAACACTGCGGCCAACTTACTTCTGACAACGATCGGAGGACCGAAGGAGCTAACCGCT
TTTTTGCACAACATGGGGGATCATGTAACTCGCCTTGATCGTTGGGAACCGGAGCTGAATGAAGCCATAC
CAAACGACGAGCGTGACACCACGATGCCTGTAGCAATGGCAACAACGTTGCGCAAACTATTAACTGGCGA
ACTACTTACTCTAGCTTCCCGGCAACAATTAATAGACTGGATGGAGGCGGATAAAGTTGCAGGACCACTT
CTGCGCTCGGCCCTTCCGGCTGGCTGGTTTATTGCTGATAAATCTGGAGCCGGTGAGCGTGGGTCTCGCG
GTATCATTGCAGCACTGGGGCCAGATGGTAAGCCCTCCCGTATCGTAGTTATCTACACGACGGGGAGTCA
GGCAACTATGGATGAACGAAATAGACAGATCGCTGAGATAGGTGCCTCACTGATTAAGCATTGGTAACTG
TCAGACCAAGTTTACTCATATATACTTTAGATTGATTTAAAACTTCATTTTTAATTTAAAAGGATCTAGG
TGAAGATCCTTTTTGATAATCTCATGACCAAAATCCCTTAACGTGAGTTTTCGTTCCACTGAGCGTCAGA
CCCCGTAGAAAAGATCAAAGGATCTTCTTGAGATCCTTTTTTTCTGCGCGTAATCTGCTGCTTGCAAACA
AAAAAACCACCGCTACCAGCGGTGGTTTGTTTGCCGGATCAAGAGCTACCAACTCTTTTTCCGAAGGTAA
CTGGCTTCAGCAGAGCGCAGATACCAAATACTGTTCTTCTAGTGTAGCCGTAGTTAGGCCACCACTTCAA
GAACTCTGTAGCACCGCCTACATACCTCGCTCTGCTAATCCTGTTACCAGTGGCTGCTGCCAGTGGCGAT
AAGTCGTGTCTTACCGGGTTGGACTCAAGACGATAGTTACCGGATAAGGCGCAGCGGTCGGGCTGAACGG
GGGGTTCGTGCACACAGCCCAGCTTGGAGCGAACGACCTACACCGAACTGAGATACCTACAGCGTGAGCT
ATGAGAAAGCGCCACGCTTCCCGAAGGGAGAAAGGCGGACAGGTATCCGGTAAGCGGCAGGGTCGGAACA
GGAGAGCGCACGAGGGAGCTTCCAGGGGGAAACGCCTGGTATCTTTATAGTCCTGTCGGGTTTCGCCACC
TCTGACTTGAGCGTCGATTTTTGTGATGCTCGTCAGGGGGGCGGAGCCTATGGAAAAACGCCAGCAACGC
GGCCTTTTTACGGTTCCTGGCCTTTTGCTGGCCTTTTGCTCACATGTTCTTTCCTGCGTTATCCCCTGAT
TCTGTGGATAACCGTATTACCGCCTTTGAGTGAGCTGATACCGCTCGCCGCAGCCGAACGACCGAGCGCA
GCGAGTCAGTGAGCGAGGAAGCGGAAGAGCGCCCAATACGCAAACCGCCTCTCCCCGCGCGTTGGCCGAT
TCATTAATGCAGCTGGCACGACAGGTTTCCCGACTGGAAAGCGGGCAGTGAGCGCAACGCAATTAATGTG
AGTTAGCTCACTCATTAGGCACCCCAGGCTTTACACTTTATGCTTCCGGCTCGTATGTTGTGTGGAATTG
TGAGCGGATAACAATTTCACACAGGAAACAGCTATGACCATGATTACGCCAAGCGCGCAATTAACCCTCA
CTAAAGGGAACAAAAGCTGGAGCTGCAAGCTTAATGTAGTCTTATGCAATACTCTTGTAGTCTTGCAACA
TGGTAACGATGAGTTAGCAACATGCCTTACAAGGAGAGAAAAAGCACCGTGCATGCCGATTGGTGGAAGT
AAGGTGGTACGATCGTGCCTTATTAGGAAGGCAACAGACGGGTCTGACATGGATTGGACGAACCACTGAA
TTGCCGCATTGCAGAGATATTGTATTTAAGTGCCTAGCTCGATACATAAACGGGTCTCTCTGGTTAGACC
AGATCTGAGCCTGGGAGCTCTCTGGCTAACTAGGGAACCCACTGCTTAAG
Features (pLannotate 1.2.2; 25 found; start..end, strand, type, name):
    159..284     +  misc_feature   HIV-1 Ψ: packaging signal of human immunodeficiency virus type 1
    268..631     +  CDS            HIV-1 gag (fragment): gag protein from human immunodeficiency virus 1; gag
    777..1010    +  misc_feature   RRE: The Rev response element (RRE) of HIV-1 allows for Rev-dependent mRNA export from the nucleus to the cytoplasm.
   1387..1487    +  CDS            Rev (fragment): human immunodeficiency virus 1 (HIV-1) Rev protein; rev; enhances nuclear export of unspliced and incompletely spliced viral mRNAs
   1537..1777    +  promoter       U6 promoter: RNA polymerase III promoter for human U6 snRNA
   1882..1999    +  misc_feature   cPPT/CTS: central polypurine tract and central termination sequence of HIV-1
   2048..2558    +  promoter       hPGK promoter: human phosphoglycerate kinase 1 promoter
   2580..3179    +  CDS            PuroR: puromycin N-acetyltransferase; pac from Streptomyces alboniger; confers resistance to puromycin
   3222..3305    +  CDS            nef (fragment): NEF_HV1Z2 - Experimental evidence at protein level: Swiss-Prot protein existence level 1. Extracellular Nef protein targets CD4(+) T-lymphocytes for apoptosis by interacting with CXCR4 surface receptors. From Human immunodeficiency virus type 1 group M subtype D (isolate Z2/CDC-Z34) (HIV-1).
   3307..3540    +  LTR            3' LTR (ΔU3): self-inactivating 3' long terminal repeat (LTR) from HIV-1
   3612..3733    +  polyA_signal   SV40 poly(A) signal: SV40 polyadenylation signal
   3773..3908    +  rep_origin     SV40 ori: SV40 origin of replication
   3929..3947    -  promoter       T7 promoter: promoter for bacteriophage T7 RNA polymerase
   3955..4110    +  CDS            lacZα (fragment): LacZα fragment of β-galactosidase; lacZ fragment
   4115..4543    +  rep_origin     f1 ori (sequence partly withheld): f1 bacteriophage origin of replication; arrow indicates direction of (+) strand synthesis
   4596..4700    +  promoter       AmpR promoter: bla
   4701..5561    +  CDS            AmpR: β-lactamase; bla; confers resistance to ampicillin, carbenicillin, and related antibiotics
   5732..6320    +  rep_origin     ori: high-copy-number ColE1/pMB1/pBR322/pUC origin of replication
   6503..6595    +  CDS            lacI (fragment): lac repressor; lacI; The lac repressor binds to the lac operator to inhibit transcription in E. coli. This inhibition can be relieved by adding lactose or isopropyl-β-D-thiogalactopyranoside (IPTG).
   6608..6629    +  protein_bind   CAP binding site: CAP binding activates transcription in the presence of cAMP. E. coli catabolite activator protein
   6644..6674    +  promoter       lac promoter: promoter for the E. coli lac operon
   6682..6698    +  protein_bind   lac operator: The lac repressor binds to the lac operator to inhibit transcription in E. coli. This inhibition can be relieved by adding lactose or isopropyl-β-D-thiogalactopyranoside (IPTG). lac repressor encoded by lacI
   6743..6761    +  promoter       T3 promoter: promoter for bacteriophage T3 RNA polymerase
   6789..7015    +  promoter       RSV promoter: Rous sarcoma virus enhancer/promoter
   7016..112     +  LTR            5' LTR (truncated) (across the origin): truncated 5' long terminal repeat (LTR) from HIV-1
