[The description below was written by a language model from this plasmid's Addgene catalogue record and pLannotate feature annotations shown in this document.]
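Description:
shRNA_circZNF652_1 is a lentiviral shRNA expression plasmid built on the pLKO.1 backbone, designed to knock down a circular RNA derived from the human ZNF652 gene, annotated in the record as circZNF652(4,RI,5). It is the first numbered hairpin against this target. The plasmid is maintained in E. coli through a high-copy ColE1/pUC-type origin and an ampicillin resistance gene (β-lactamase). It also carries an f1 origin, along with leftover lac and T7/T3 promoter elements from the parental cloning vector. The 7,084 nt feature table comes from a full-plasmid sequencing result and matches the standard pLKO.1 layout.

The transfer cassette begins with a chimeric RSV promoter fused to a truncated HIV-1 5' LTR, which makes genomic RNA production in packaging cells independent of Tat. It ends with a ΔU3 self-inactivating 3' LTR. Between these lie the Ψ packaging signal with a gag fragment, the Rev response element for nuclear export of the unspliced viral RNA, and the cPPT/CTS, which aids nuclear import of the provirus. A human U6 RNA polymerase III promoter drives the short hairpin. The hairpin itself is not annotated as a feature but would sit in the gap between U6 and the cPPT. A separate human PGK promoter expresses puromycin N-acetyltransferase, allowing selection of transduced mammalian cells. An SV40 poly(A) signal and SV40 origin lie downstream of the 3' LTR.

The construct comes from work using systematic loss-of-function screens to identify functional circular RNAs, and it is suited to stable circZNF652 depletion in human cells. The record does not state the cloning sites used, or which junction or region of the circular RNA the hairpin targets.
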