Addgene plasmid #215221: shRNA_circZNF652_1
Purpose: Supression of shcircZNF652(4,RI,5)_1 expression
Depositing lab: Sefi Rosenbluh. Depositing organization: Monash University. Publication: Systematic loss-of-function screens identify pathway-specific functional circular RNAs. Liu L, Neve M, Perlaza-Jimenez L, Xi X, Purcell J, Hawdon A, Conn SJ, Zenker J, Tamayo P, Goodall GJ, Rosenbluh J. Nat Cell Biol. 2024 Aug;26(8):1359-1372. doi: 10.1038/s41556-024-01467-y. Epub 2024 Aug 2. PubMed 39095657.
Backbone
  Vector backbone: pLKO.1
  Vector type: Lentiviral
  Selectable markers: Puromycin
Growth in bacteria
  Bacterial resistance: Ampicillin, 100 μg/mL
  Growth temperature: 37°C
  Growth strain: NEB Stable
  Copy number: High Copy
Gene/Insert
  Gene/Insert name: circZNF652 shRNA 1
  gRNA/shRNA sequence: ACACACTGCACACACAAAAGA
  Species: H. sapiens (human)
  Entrez Gene: ZNF652
  Cloning method: Restriction Enzyme; 5′ cloning site unknown (unknown if destroyed)
Terms and licenses: Academic/Nonprofit Terms; Industry Terms: Not Available to Industry
How to cite: shRNA_circZNF652_1 was a gift from Sefi Rosenbluh (Addgene plasmid # 215221 ; http://n2t.net/addgene:215221 ; RRID:Addgene_215221)
